Addgene plasmid #121855: JK305: pMVP/Blast-DEST
Purpose: (Empty Backbone) pMVP destination vector, empty expression vector backbone w/ Blast selection cassette
Depositing lab: Christopher Newgard. Depositing organization: Duke University. Publication: Creation of versatile cloning platforms for transgene expression and dCas9-based epigenome editing. Haldeman JM, Conway AE, Arlotto ME, Slentz DH, Muoio DM, Becker TC, Newgard CB. Nucleic Acids Res. 2018 Dec 27. pii: 5264291. doi: 10.1093/nar/gky1286. PubMed 30590691.
Backbone
  Vector backbone: JK104
  Backbone manufacturer: Newgard Lab
  Backbone size (bp): 3806
  Vector type: Mammalian Expression ; pMVP Gateway Destination Vector
  Selectable markers: Blasticidin
Growth in bacteria
  Bacterial resistance: Chloramphenicol and Ampicillin, 25 & 100 μg/mL
  Growth temperature: 37°C
  Growth strain: ccdB Survival
  Copy number: High Copy
Gene/Insert
  Gene/Insert name: Gateway selection cassette (ccdb gene + Chlor resistance gene)
  Species: Synthetic
  Insert size (bp): 1455
  Cloning method: Gibson Cloning
Terms and licenses: Academic/Nonprofit Terms; Industry Terms: Not Available to Industry
How to cite: JK305: pMVP/Blast-DEST was a gift from Christopher Newgard (Addgene plasmid # 121855 ; http://n2t.net/addgene:121855 ; RRID:Addgene_121855)
