[The description below was written by a language model from this plasmid's Addgene catalogue record and the feature table of its GenBank file.]
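Description:
JK305: pMVP/Blast-DEST is an empty Gateway destination vector for mammalian expression, belonging to the pMVP modular cloning platform. The 5,261 bp circular plasmid was assembled by Gibson cloning of a roughly 1.5 kb Gateway selection cassette into the 3.8 kb JK104 backbone. It replicates in E. coli at high copy from a pUC/ColE1-type origin, carries an f1 phage origin, and has an ampicillin resistance gene (bla) under its own promoter. The Gateway cassette is bounded by attR1 and attR2 sites and contains a chloramphenicol acetyltransferase gene downstream of a lac UV5 promoter, plus the ccdB gyrase toxin. Because of ccdB, the unrecombined vector must be maintained in a ccdB-tolerant strain, with dual ampicillin and chloramphenicol selection.

In an LR recombination reaction, the attR-flanked cassette is exchanged for sequences supplied by entry clones. Loss of ccdB then provides counter-selection against unrecombined vector in standard strains. No mammalian promoter or polyadenylation signal is annotated flanking the attR sites, so the regulatory elements driving the transgene apparently have to come in with the recombined entry modules, in keeping with the "empty expression vector backbone" description, although the record does not spell this out. Downstream of attR2 sits an independent selection unit: the SV40 enhancer/early promoter (which includes the SV40 origin) and a bacterial EM7 promoter in tandem drive the blasticidin S deaminase gene, terminated by the HSV thymidine kinase poly(A) signal. This allows blasticidin selection of transfected mammalian cells. M13 and SK/KS primer sites flank the cassette for sequence verification. The two feature tables held for this plasmid are the same length and agree on layout, though one carries the internal title JK301_pDEST_MVP_Blast.
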