LOCUS       Exported 5261 bp ds-DNA circular SYN 13-MAY-2021
DEFINITION  pMVP destination vector, empty expression vector backbone w/ Blast
            selection cassette.
ACCESSION   .
VERSION     .
KEYWORDS    JK305: pMVP/Blast-DEST
SOURCE      synthetic DNA construct
  ORGANISM  synthetic DNA construct
REFERENCE   1 (bases 1 to 5261)
  AUTHORS   Haldeman JM, Conway AE, Arlotto ME, Slentz DH, Muoio DM, Becker TC,
            Newgard CB
  TITLE     Creation of versatile cloning platforms for transgene expression and
            dCas9-based epigenome editing.
  JOURNAL   Nucleic Acids Res. 2018 Dec 27. pii: 5264291. doi:
            10.1093/nar/gky1286.
  PUBMED    30590691
REFERENCE   2 (bases 1 to 5261)
  AUTHORS   .
  TITLE     Direct Submission
  JOURNAL   Exported May 13, 2021 from SnapGene Server 1.1.58
            http://www.snapgene.com
FEATURES             Location/Qualifiers
     source          1..5261
                     /organism="synthetic DNA construct"
                     /mol_type="other DNA"
     promoter        24..128
                     /gene="bla"
                     /label=AmpR promoter
     CDS             129..989
                     /codon_start=1
                     /gene="bla"
                     /product="beta-lactamase"
                     /label=AmpR
                     /note="confers resistance to ampicillin, carbenicillin, and
                     related antibiotics"
                     /translation="MSIQHFRVALIPFFAAFCLPVFAHPETLVKVKDAEDQLGARVGYI
                     ELDLNSGKILESFRPEERFPMMSTFKVLLCGAVLSRIDAGQEQLGRRIHYSQNDLVEYS
                     PVTEKHLTDGMTVRELCSAAITMSDNTAANLLLTTIGGPKELTAFLHNMGDHVTRLDRW
                     EPELNEAIPNDERDTTMPVAMATTLRKLLTGELLTLASRQQLIDWMEADKVAGPLLRSA
                     LPAGWFIADKSGAGERGSRGIIAALGPDGKPSRIVVIYTTGSQATMDERNRQIAEIGAS
                     LIKHW"
     primer_bind     complement(347..366)
                     /label=Amp-R
                     /note="Ampicillin resistance gene, reverse primer"
     rep_origin      1160..1748
                     /direction=RIGHT
                     /label=ori
                     /note="high-copy-number ColE1/pMB1/pBR322/pUC origin of
                     replication"
     primer_bind     1649..1668
                     /label=pBR322ori-F
                     /note="pBR322 origin, forward primer"
     primer_bind     1902..1919
                     /label=L4440
                     /note="L4440 vector, forward primer"
     primer_bind     1925..1942
                     /label=M13 Forward
                     /note="In lacZ gene. Also called M13-F20 or M13 (-21)
                     Forward"
     primer_bind     1926..1942
                     /label=M13 fwd
                     /note="common sequencing primer, one of multiple similar
                     variants"
     primer_bind     1966..1982
                     /label=SK primer
                     /note="common sequencing primer, one of multiple similar
                     variants"
     primer_bind     1966..1982
                     /label=pBluescriptSK
                     /note="For pBluescript vector"
     protein_bind    2008..2132
                     /gene="mutant version of attR"
                     /label=attR1
                     /bound_moiety="LR Clonase(TM)"
                     /note="recombination site for the Gateway(R) LR reaction"
     promoter        2157..2187
                     /label=lac UV5 promoter
                     /note="E. coli lac promoter with an ""up"" mutation"
     CDS             2241..2900
                     /codon_start=1
                     /gene="cat"
                     /product="chloramphenicol acetyltransferase"
                     /label=CmR
                     /note="confers resistance to chloramphenicol"
                     /translation="MEKKITGYTTVDISQWHRKEHFEAFQSVAQCTYNQTVQLDITAFL
                     KTVKKNKHKFYPAFIHILARLMNAHPEFRMAMKDGELVIWDSVHPCYTVFHEQTETFSS
                     LWSEYHDDFRQFLHIYSQDVACYGENLAYFPKGFIENMFFVSANPWVSFTSFDLNVANM
                     DNFFAPVFTMGKYYTQGDKVLMPLAIQVHHAVCDGFHVGRMLNELQQYCDEWQGGA"
     primer_bind     complement(2307..2326)
                     /label=CAT-R
                     /note="Chloramphenicol resistance gene, reverse primer"
     CDS             3242..3547
                     /codon_start=1
                     /gene="ccdB"
                     /product="CcdB, a bacterial toxin that poisons DNA gyrase"
                     /label=ccdB
                     /note="Plasmids containing the ccdB gene cannot be
                     propagated in standard E. coli strains."
                     /translation="MQFKVYTYKRESRYRLFVDVQSDIIDTPGRRMVIPLASARLLSDK
                     VSRELYPVVHIGDESWRMMTTDMASVPVSVIGEEVADLSHRENDIKNAINLMFWGI"
     primer_bind     3426..3445
                     /label=ccdB-fwd
                     /note="ccdB gene, forward primer"
     protein_bind    complement(3588..3712)
                     /gene="mutant version of attR"
                     /label=attR2
                     /bound_moiety="LR Clonase(TM)"
                     /note="recombination site for the Gateway(R) LR reaction"
     primer_bind     complement(3727..3743)
                     /label=KS primer
                     /note="common sequencing primer, one of multiple similar
                     variants"
     primer_bind     complement(3728..3744)
                     /label=pBluescriptKS
                     /note="For pBluescript vector"
     promoter        3764..4080
                     /label=SV40 promoter
                     /note="SV40 enhancer and early promoter"
     rep_origin      3931..4066
                     /label=SV40 ori
                     /note="SV40 origin of replication"
     primer_bind     3993..4012
                     /label=SV40pro-F
                     /note="SV40 promoter/origin, forward primer"
     promoter        4128..4175
                     /label=EM7 promoter
                     /note="synthetic bacterial promoter "
     CDS             4194..4592
                     /codon_start=1
                     /gene="Aspergillus terreus BSD"
                     /product="blasticidin S deaminase"
                     /label=BSD
                     /note="confers resistance to blasticidin"
                     /translation="MAKPLSQEESTLIERATATINSIPISEDYSVASAALSSDGRIFTG
                     VNVYHFTGGPCAELVVLGTAAAAAAGNLTCIVAIGNENRGILSPCGRCRQVLLDLHPGI
                     KAIVKDSDGQPTAVGIRELLPSGYVWEG"
     primer_bind     complement(4632..4651)
                     /label=TK-pA-R
                     /note="Thymidine kinase polyA, reverse primer"
     polyA_signal    4676..4724
                     /label=HSV TK poly(A) signal
                     /note="herpes simplex virus thymidine kinase
                     polyadenylation signal (Cole and Stacy, 1985)"
     rep_origin      complement(4900..5258)
                     /direction=LEFT
                     /label=f1 ori
                     /note="f1 bacteriophage origin of replication; arrow
                     indicates direction of (+) strand synthesis"
     primer_bind     complement(4940..4961)
                     /label=F1ori-F
                     /note="F1 origin, forward primer"
     primer_bind     5152..5171
                     /label=F1ori-R
                     /note="F1 origin, reverse primer"
ORIGIN
        1 gtggcacttt tcggggaaat gtgcgcggaa cccctatttg tttatttttc taaatacatt
       61 caaatatgta tccgctcatg agacaataac cctgataaat gcttcaataa tattgaaaaa
      121 ggaagagtat gagtattcaa catttccgtg tcgcccttat tccctttttt gcggcatttt
      181 gccttcctgt ttttgctcac ccagaaacgc tggtgaaagt aaaagatgct gaagatcagt
      241 tgggtgcacg agtgggttac atcgaactgg atctcaacag cggtaagatc cttgagagtt
      301 ttcgccccga agaacgtttt ccaatgatga gcacttttaa agttctgcta tgtggcgcgg
      361 tattatcccg tattgacgcc gggcaagagc aactcggtcg ccgcatacac tattctcaga
      421 atgacttggt tgagtactca ccagtcacag aaaagcatct tacggatggc atgacagtaa
      481 gagaattatg cagtgctgcc ataaccatga gtgataacac tgcggccaac ttacttctga
      541 caacgatcgg aggaccgaag gagctaaccg cttttttgca caacatgggg gatcatgtaa
      601 ctcgccttga tcgttgggaa ccggagctga atgaagccat accaaacgac gagcgtgaca
      661 ccacgatgcc tgtagcaatg gcaacaacgt tgcgcaaact attaactggc gaactactta
      721 ctctagcttc ccggcaacaa ttaatagact ggatggaggc ggataaagtt gcaggaccac
      781 ttctgcgctc ggcccttccg gctggctggt ttattgctga taaatctgga gccggtgagc
      841 gtgggtctcg cggtatcatt gcagcactgg ggccagatgg taagccctcc cgtatcgtag
      901 ttatctacac gacggggagt caggcaacta tggatgaacg aaatagacag atcgctgaga
      961 taggtgcctc actgattaag cattggtaac tgtcagacca agtttactca tatatacttt
     1021 agattgattt aaaacttcat ttttaattta aaaggatcta ggtgaagatc ctttttgata
     1081 atctcatgac caaaatccct taacgtgagt tttcgttcca ctgagcgtca gaccccgtag
     1141 aaaagatcaa aggatcttct tgagatcctt tttttctgcg cgtaatctgc tgcttgcaaa
     1201 caaaaaaacc accgctacca gcggtggttt gtttgccgga tcaagagcta ccaactcttt
     1261 ttccgaaggt aactggcttc agcagagcgc agataccaaa tactgttctt ctagtgtagc
     1321 cgtagttagg ccaccacttc aagaactctg tagcaccgcc tacatacctc gctctgctaa
     1381 tcctgttacc agtggctgct gccagtggcg ataagtcgtg tcttaccggg ttggactcaa
     1441 gacgatagtt accggataag gcgcagcggt cgggctgaac ggggggttcg tgcacacagc
     1501 ccagcttgga gcgaacgacc tacaccgaac tgagatacct acagcgtgag ctatgagaaa
     1561 gcgccacgct tcccgaaggg agaaaggcgg acaggtatcc ggtaagcggc agggtcggaa
     1621 caggagagcg cacgagggag cttccagggg gaaacgcctg gtatctttat agtcctgtcg
     1681 ggtttcgcca cctctgactt gagcgtcgat ttttgtgatg ctcgtcaggg gggcggagcc
     1741 tatggaaaaa cgccagcaac gcggcctttt tacggttcct ggccttttgc tggccttttg
     1801 ctcacatgtt ctttcctgcg ttatcccctg attctgtgga taaccgtatt accgcctttg
     1861 agtgagctga taccgctcgc cgcagccgaa cgaccgagcg cagcgagtca gtgagcgagg
     1921 aagctgtaaa acgacggcca gtagctccac cgcggtggcg gccgctctag aactagtgga
     1981 tcccccgggc tgcaggaatt cgatatcaca agtttgtaca aaaaagctga acgagaaacg
     2041 taaaatgata taaatatcaa tatattaaat tagattttgc ataaaaaaca gactacataa
     2101 tactgtaaaa cacaacatat ccagtcacta tggcggccgc attaggcacc ccaggcttta
     2161 cactttatgc ttccggctcg tataatgtgt ggattttgag ttaggatccg tcgagatttt
     2221 caggagctaa ggaagctaaa atggagaaaa aaatcactgg atataccacc gttgatatat
     2281 cccaatggca tcgtaaagaa cattttgagg catttcagtc agttgctcaa tgtacctata
     2341 accagaccgt tcagctggat attacggcct ttttaaagac cgtaaagaaa aataagcaca
     2401 agttttatcc ggcctttatt cacattcttg cccgcctgat gaatgctcat ccggaattcc
     2461 gtatggcaat gaaagacggt gagctggtga tatgggatag tgttcaccct tgttacaccg
     2521 ttttccatga gcaaactgaa acgttttcat cgctctggag tgaataccac gacgatttcc
     2581 ggcagtttct acacatatat tcgcaagatg tggcgtgtta cggtgaaaac ctggcctatt
     2641 tccctaaagg gtttattgag aatatgtttt tcgtctcagc caatccctgg gtgagtttca
     2701 ccagttttga tttaaacgtg gccaatatgg acaacttctt cgcccccgtt ttcaccatgg
     2761 gcaaatatta tacgcaaggc gacaaggtgc tgatgccgct ggcgattcag gttcatcatg
     2821 ccgtttgtga tggcttccat gtcggcagaa tgcttaatga attacaacag tactgcgatg
     2881 agtggcaggg cggggcgtaa acgcgtggat ccggcttact aaaagccaga taacagtatg
     2941 cgtatttgcg cgctgatttt tgcggtataa gaatatatac tgatatgtat acccgaagta
     3001 tgtcaaaaag aggtatgcta tgaagcagcg tattacagtg acagttgaca gcgacagcta
     3061 tcagttgctc aaggcatata tgatgtcaat atctccggtc tggtaagcac aaccatgcag
     3121 aatgaagccc gtcgtctgcg tgccgaacgc tggaaagcgg aaaatcagga agggatggct
     3181 gaggtcgccc ggtttattga aatgaacggc tcttttgctg acgagaacag gggctggtga
     3241 aatgcagttt aaggtttaca cctataaaag agagagccgt tatcgtctgt ttgtggatgt
     3301 acagagtgat attattgaca cgcccgggcg acggatggtg atccccctgg ccagtgcacg
     3361 tctgctgtca gataaagtct cccgtgaact ttacccggtg gtgcatatcg gggatgaaag
     3421 ctggcgcatg atgaccaccg atatggccag tgtgccggtc tccgttatcg gggaagaagt
     3481 ggctgatctc agccaccgcg aaaatgacat caaaaacgcc attaacctga tgttctgggg
     3541 aatataaatg tcaggctccc ttatacacag ccagtctgca ggtcgaccat agtgactgga
     3601 tatgttgtgt tttacagtat tatgtagtct gttttttatg caaaatctaa tttaatatat
     3661 tgatatttat atcattttac gtttctcgtt cagctttctt gtacaaagtg gtgatatcaa
     3721 gcttatcgat accgtcgacc tcgacatggt catagctgtt gacggtgtgg aaagtcccca
     3781 ggctccccag caggcagaag tatgcaaagc atgcatctca attagtcagc aaccaggtgt
     3841 ggaaagtccc caggctcccc agcaggcaga agtatgcaaa gcatgcatct caattagtca
     3901 gcaaccatag tcccgcccct aactccgccc atcccgcccc taactccgcc cagttccgcc
     3961 cattctccgc cccatggctg actaattttt tttatttatg cagaggccga ggccgcctct
     4021 gcctctgagc tattccagaa gtagtgagga ggcttttttg gaggcctagg cttttgcaaa
     4081 aagctcccgg gagcttgtat atccattttc ggatctgatc agcacgtgtt gacaattaat
     4141 catcggcata gtatatcggc atagtataat acgacaaggt gaggaactaa accatggcca
     4201 agcctttgtc tcaagaagaa tccaccctca ttgaaagagc aacggctaca atcaacagca
     4261 tccccatctc tgaagactac agcgtcgcca gcgcagctct ctctagcgac ggccgcatct
     4321 tcactggtgt caatgtatat cattttactg ggggaccttg tgcagaactc gtggtgctgg
     4381 gcactgctgc tgctgcggca gctggcaacc tgacttgtat cgtcgcgatc ggaaatgaga
     4441 acaggggcat cttgagcccc tgcggacggt gccgacaggt gcttctcgat ctgcatcctg
     4501 ggatcaaagc catagtgaag gacagtgatg gacagccgac ggcagttggg attcgtgaat
     4561 tgctgccctc tggttatgtg tgggagggct aacgtaccgg ttagtaatga gtttaaacgg
     4621 gggaggctaa ctgaaacacg gaaggagaca ataccggaag gaacccgcgc tatgacggca
     4681 ataaaaagac agaataaaac gcacgggtgt tgggtcgttt gttcataaac gcggggttcg
     4741 gtcccagggc tggcactctg tcgatacccc accgagaccc cattggggcc aatacgcccg
     4801 cgtttcttcc ttttccccac cccacccccc aagttcgggt gaaggcccag ggctcgcagc
     4861 caacgtcggg gcggcaggcc ctgccatagc agatccggtt aaatcaaaag aatagaccga
     4921 gatagggttg agtgttgttc cagtttggaa caagagtcca ctattaaaga acgtggactc
     4981 caacgtcaaa ggnnnnnnnn nnnnnnnnnn nnnnnnnnnn nnnnnnnnnn nnnnnnnnnn
     5041 ntnnnnnnnn nnnnnnnnnn nnnnnnnnnn nnnnnnnnnn nnnnnnnnnn nnnnnnnnnn
     5101 nnnnnnnnnn nnnnnnnnnn nnnnnnnnnn nnngnnnnnn nnnnnnnnnn nnnnnnnnnn
     5161 nnnnnnnnnn nnnnnnnnnn nnnnnnnnnn nnnnnnnnnn nnnnnnnnnn nnnnnnnnnn
     5221 nnnnnnnnnn nnnnnnnnnn nnnnnnnnnn nnnnnnnnca g
//
