LOCUS       Exported 5261 bp ds-DNA circular SYN 19-DEC-2018
DEFINITION  synthetic circular DNA
ACCESSION   .
VERSION     .
KEYWORDS    .
SOURCE      synthetic DNA construct
  ORGANISM  synthetic DNA construct
REFERENCE   1 (bases 1 to 5261)
  AUTHORS   .
  TITLE     Direct Submission
  JOURNAL   Exported Jan 17, 2019 from SnapGene Viewer 4.2.11
            http://www.snapgene.com
FEATURES             Location/Qualifiers
     source          1..5261
                     /organism="synthetic DNA construct"
                     /note="/dnas_title=JK301_pDEST_MVP_Blast"
     promoter        30..128
                     /note="bla promoter"
     gene            129..989
                     /label=Ampicillin
                     /note="Ampicillin"
     rep_origin      1134..1807
                     /label=pUC origin
                     /note="pUC origin"
     misc_feature    1925..1942
                     /label=nonstandard type: PCR_primer
                     /note="M13F(-21)"
     misc_feature    1989..2007
                     /label=nonstandard type: PCR_primer
                     /note="JH637"
                     /note="sequencing primer"
     misc_recomb     2008..2132
                     /label=attR1
                     /note="attR1"
     misc_feature    complement(2167..2189)
                     /label=nonstandard type: PCR_primer
                     /note="JH43"
                     /note="Invitrogen Primer 1"
                     /note="sequencing primer"
     gene            2241..2900
                     /label=Chlor
                     /note="Chlor"
                     /note="Chloramphenicol resistance gene"
     gene            3242..3547
                     /label=ccdB
                     /note="ccdB"
                     /note="ccdB gene"
     misc_feature    3448..3470
                     /label=nonstandard type: PCR_primer
                     /note="JH44"
                     /note="Invitrogen Primer 2"
                     /note="sequencing primer"
     misc_recomb     3588..3712
                     /label=attR2
                     /note="attR2"
     misc_feature    complement(3745..3763)
                     /label=nonstandard type: PCR_primer
                     /note="JH638"
                     /note="sequencing primer"
     promoter        3764..4072
                     /note="SV40 early promoter and origin"
     misc_feature    3993..4012
                     /label=nonstandard type: PCR_primer
                     /note="JH619"
                     /note="sequencing primer"
     promoter        4127..4193
                     /note="EM7 promoter"
     gene            4194..4592
                     /label=Blasticidin resistance gene
                     /note="Blasticidin resistance gene"
     polyA_signal    4619..4890
                     /label=TK Poly A signal
                     /note="TK Poly A signal"
     misc_feature    complement(5022..5039)
                     /label=nonstandard type: PCR_primer
                     /note="JH618"
                     /note="sequencing primer"
     misc_feature    complement(5075..5092)
                     /label=nonstandard type: PCR_primer
                     /note="JH622"
                     /note="sequencing primer"
ORIGIN
        1 gtggcacttt tcggggaaat gtgcgcggaa cccctatttg tttatttttc taaatacatt
       61 caaatatgta tccgctcatg agacaataac cctgataaat gcttcaataa tattgaaaaa
      121 ggaagagtat gagtattcaa catttccgtg tcgcccttat tccctttttt gcggcatttt
      181 gccttcctgt ttttgctcac ccagaaacgc tggtgaaagt aaaagatgct gaagatcagt
      241 tgggtgcacg agtgggttac atcgaactgg atctcaacag cggtaagatc cttgagagtt
      301 ttcgccccga agaacgtttt ccaatgatga gcacttttaa agttctgcta tgtggcgcgg
      361 tattatcccg tattgacgcc gggcaagagc aactcggtcg ccgcatacac tattctcaga
      421 atgacttggt tgagtactca ccagtcacag aaaagcatct tacggatggc atgacagtaa
      481 gagaattatg cagtgctgcc ataaccatga gtgataacac tgcggccaac ttacttctga
      541 caacgatcgg aggaccgaag gagctaaccg cttttttgca caacatgggg gatcatgtaa
      601 ctcgccttga tcgttgggaa ccggagctga atgaagccat accaaacgac gagcgtgaca
      661 ccacgatgcc tgtagcaatg gcaacaacgt tgcgcaaact attaactggc gaactactta
      721 ctctagcttc ccggcaacaa ttaatagact ggatggaggc ggataaagtt gcaggaccac
      781 ttctgcgctc ggcccttccg gctggctggt ttattgctga taaatctgga gccggtgagc
      841 gtgggtctcg cggtatcatt gcagcactgg ggccagatgg taagccctcc cgtatcgtag
      901 ttatctacac gacggggagt caggcaacta tggatgaacg aaatagacag atcgctgaga
      961 taggtgcctc actgattaag cattggtaac tgtcagacca agtttactca tatatacttt
     1021 agattgattt aaaacttcat ttttaattta aaaggatcta ggtgaagatc ctttttgata
     1081 atctcatgac caaaatccct taacgtgagt tttcgttcca ctgagcgtca gaccccgtag
     1141 aaaagatcaa aggatcttct tgagatcctt tttttctgcg cgtaatctgc tgcttgcaaa
     1201 caaaaaaacc accgctacca gcggtggttt gtttgccgga tcaagagcta ccaactcttt
     1261 ttccgaaggt aactggcttc agcagagcgc agataccaaa tactgtcctt ctagtgtagc
     1321 cgtagttagg ccaccacttc aagaactctg tagcaccgcc tacatacctc gctctgctaa
     1381 tcctgttacc agtggctgct gccagtggcg ataagtcgtg tcttaccggg ttggactcaa
     1441 gacgatagtt accggataag gcgcagcggt cgggctgaac ggggggttcg tgcacacagc
     1501 ccagcttgga gcgaacgacc tacaccgaac tgagatacct acagcgtgag ctatgagaaa
     1561 gcgccacgct tcccgaaggg agaaaggcgg acaggtatcc ggtaagcggc agggtcggaa
     1621 caggagagcg cacgagggag cttccagggg gaaacgcctg gtatctttat agtcctgtcg
     1681 ggtttcgcca cctctgactt gagcgtcgat ttttgtgatg ctcgtcaggg gggcggagcc
     1741 tatggaaaaa cgccagcaac gcggcctttt tacggttcct ggccttttgc tggccttttg
     1801 ctcacatgtt ctttcctgcg ttatcccctg attctgtgga taaccgtatt accgcctttg
     1861 agtgagctga taccgctcgc cgcagccgaa cgaccgagcg cagcgagtca gtgagcgagg
     1921 aagctgtaaa acgacggcca gtagctccac cgcggtggcg gccgctctag aactagtgga
     1981 tcccccgggc tgcaggaatt cgatatcaca agtttgtaca aaaaagctga acgagaaacg
     2041 taaaatgata taaatatcaa tatattaaat tagattttgc ataaaaaaca gactacataa
     2101 tactgtaaaa cacaacatat ccagtcacta tggcggccgc attaggcacc ccaggcttta
     2161 cactttatgc ttccggctcg tataatgtgt ggattttgag ttaggatccg tcgagatttt
     2221 caggagctaa ggaagctaaa atggagaaaa aaatcactgg atataccacc gttgatatat
     2281 cccaatggca tcgtaaagaa cattttgagg catttcagtc agttgctcaa tgtacctata
     2341 accagaccgt tcagctggat attacggcct ttttaaagac cgtaaagaaa aataagcaca
     2401 agttttatcc ggcctttatt cacattcttg cccgcctgat gaatgctcat ccggaattcc
     2461 gtatggcaat gaaagacggt gagctggtga tatgggatag tgttcaccct tgttacaccg
     2521 ttttccatga gcaaactgaa acgttttcat cgctctggag tgaataccac gacgatttcc
     2581 ggcagtttct acacatatat tcgcaagatg tggcgtgtta cggtgaaaac ctggcctatt
     2641 tccctaaagg gtttattgag aatatgtttt tcgtctcagc caatccctgg gtgagtttca
     2701 ccagttttga tttaaacgtg gccaatatgg acaacttctt cgcccccgtt ttcaccatgg
     2761 gcaaatatta tacgcaaggc gacaaggtgc tgatgccgct ggcgattcag gttcatcatg
     2821 ccgtttgtga tggcttccat gtcggcagaa tgcttaatga attacaacag tactgcgatg
     2881 agtggcaggg cggggcgtaa acgcgtggat ccggcttact aaaagccaga taacagtatg
     2941 cgtatttgcg cgctgatttt tgcggtataa gaatatatac tgatatgtat acccgaagta
     3001 tgtcaaaaag aggtatgcta tgaagcagcg tattacagtg acagttgaca gcgacagcta
     3061 tcagttgctc aaggcatata tgatgtcaat atctccggtc tggtaagcac aaccatgcag
     3121 aatgaagccc gtcgtctgcg tgccgaacgc tggaaagcgg aaaatcagga agggatggct
     3181 gaggtcgccc ggtttattga aatgaacggc tcttttgctg acgagaacag gggctggtga
     3241 aatgcagttt aaggtttaca cctataaaag agagagccgt tatcgtctgt ttgtggatgt
     3301 acagagtgat attattgaca cgcccgggcg acggatggtg atccccctgg ccagtgcacg
     3361 tctgctgtca gataaagtct cccgtgaact ttacccggtg gtgcatatcg gggatgaaag
     3421 ctggcgcatg atgaccaccg atatggccag tgtgccggtc tccgttatcg gggaagaagt
     3481 ggctgatctc agccaccgcg aaaatgacat caaaaacgcc attaacctga tgttctgggg
     3541 aatataaatg tcaggctccc ttatacacag ccagtctgca ggtcgaccat agtgactgga
     3601 tatgttgtgt tttacagtat tatgtagtct gttttttatg caaaatctaa tttaatatat
     3661 tgatatttat atcattttac gtttctcgtt cagctttctt gtacaaagtg gtgatatcaa
     3721 gcttatcgat accgtcgacc tcgacatggt catagctgtt gacggtgtgg aaagtcccca
     3781 ggctccccag caggcagaag tatgcaaagc atgcatctca attagtcagc aaccaggtgt
     3841 ggaaagtccc caggctcccc agcaggcaga agtatgcaaa gcatgcatct caattagtca
     3901 gcaaccatag tcccgcccct aactccgccc atcccgcccc taactccgcc cagttccgcc
     3961 cattctccgc cccatggctg actaattttt tttatttatg cagaggccga ggccgcctct
     4021 gcctctgagc tattccagaa gtagtgagga ggcttttttg gaggcctagg cttttgcaaa
     4081 aagctcccgg gagcttgtat atccattttc ggatctgatc agcacgtgtt gacaattaat
     4141 catcggcata gtatatcggc atagtataat acgacaaggt gaggaactaa accatggcca
     4201 agcctttgtc tcaagaagaa tccaccctca ttgaaagagc aacggctaca atcaacagca
     4261 tccccatctc tgaagactac agcgtcgcca gcgcagctct ctctagcgac ggccgcatct
     4321 tcactggtgt caatgtatat cattttactg ggggaccttg tgcagaactc gtggtgctgg
     4381 gcactgctgc tgctgcggca gctggcaacc tgacttgtat cgtcgcgatc ggaaatgaga
     4441 acaggggcat cttgagcccc tgcggacggt gccgacaggt gcttctcgat ctgcatcctg
     4501 ggatcaaagc catagtgaag gacagtgatg gacagccgac ggcagttggg attcgtgaat
     4561 tgctgccctc tggttatgtg tgggagggct aacgtaccgg ttagtaatga gtttaaacgg
     4621 gggaggctaa ctgaaacacg gaaggagaca ataccggaag gaacccgcgc tatgacggca
     4681 ataaaaagac agaataaaac gcacgggtgt tgggtcgttt gttcataaac gcggggttcg
     4741 gtcccagggc tggcactctg tcgatacccc accgagaccc cattggggcc aatacgcccg
     4801 cgtttcttcc ttttccccac cccacccccc aagttcgggt gaaggcccag ggctcgcagc
     4861 caacgtcggg gcggcaggcc ctgccatagc agatccggtt aaatcaaaag aatagaccga
     4921 gatagggttg agtgttgttc cagtttggaa caagagtcca ctattaaaga acgtggactc
     4981 caacgtcaaa ggnnnnnnnn nnnnnnnnnn nnnnnnnnnn nnnnnnnnnn nnnnnnnnnn
     5041 ntnnnnnnnn nnnnnnnnnn nnnnnnnnnn nnnnnnnnnn nnnnnnnnnn nnnnnnnnnn
     5101 nnnnnnnnnn nnnnnnnnnn nnnnnnnnnn nnngnnnnnn nnnnnnnnnn nnnnnnnnnn
     5161 nnnnnnnnnn nnnnnnnnnn nnnnnnnnnn nnnnnnnnnn nnnnnnnnnn nnnnnnnnnn
     5221 nnnnnnnnnn nnnnnnnnnn nnnnnnnnnn nnnnnnnnca g
//
